Addgene plasmid #163291: S2DJ52
Purpose: Inducible expression of UniProt identifier S2DJ52
Depositing lab: Martin Engqvist. Depositing organization: Chalmers University of Technology. Publication: Experimental and computational investigation of enzyme functional annotations uncovers misannotation in the EC 1.1.3.15 enzyme class. Rembeza E, Engqvist MKM. PLoS Comput Biol. 2021 Sep 23;17(9):e1009446. doi: 10.1371/journal.pcbi.1009446. eCollection 2021 Sep. PubMed 34555022.
Backbone
  Vector backbone: pET21a(+)
  Vector type: Bacterial Expression
Growth in bacteria
  Bacterial resistance: Ampicillin, 100 μg/mL
  Growth temperature: 37°C
  Growth strain: DH5alpha
  Copy number: High Copy
Gene/Insert
  Gene/Insert name: S2DJ52 (alt name: L-2-hydroxyglutarate dehydrogenase)
  Species: Indibacter alkaliphilus
  Promoter: T7
  Tag / fusion protein: T7 (N terminal on backbone); 10xHis (C terminal on backbone)
  Cloning method: Unknown
  Sequencing primers: 5′ T7; 3′ T7-term
Terms and licenses: Academic/Nonprofit Terms; Industry Terms: Not Available to Industry
Depositor comments: Insert name is a UniProt identifier
How to cite: S2DJ52 was a gift from Martin Engqvist (Addgene plasmid # 163291 ; http://n2t.net/addgene:163291 ; RRID:Addgene_163291)
