[The description below was written by a language model from this plasmid's Addgene catalogue record and pLannotate feature annotations shown in this document.]
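Description:
S2DJ52 is a bacterial expression plasmid built on the pET21a(+) backbone for inducible production of the protein with UniProt identifier S2DJ52, annotated as an L-2-hydroxyglutarate dehydrogenase from Indibacter alkaliphilus. The plasmid replicates in E. coli through a ColE1/pMB1-type origin accompanied by the pBR322 bom region and the rop gene. It is selected with ampicillin through the bla β-lactamase gene and also carries an f1 phage origin. The catalogue lists it as high copy, although rop normally moderates copy number. Short tetracycline-resistance fragments in the annotation are backbone remnants, not functional markers.

The expression cassette consists of a T7 promoter immediately followed by a lac operator, the T7 gene 10 ribosome binding site, the open reading frame, a C-terminal polyhistidine tag and the T7 terminator. The plasmid-borne lacI gene supplies repressor, so transcription stays off until IPTG or lactose is added in a host that provides T7 RNA polymerase. The record lists a 10xHis tag, which the annotation detects as a 9xHis match, and it allows affinity purification. The catalogue also lists an N-terminal T7 tag, but neither feature table annotates one.

In the 6,581 nt full-sequence record the insert itself is unannotated, occupying the gap between the ribosome binding site and the His tag. The second, 7,034 nt sequencing record has the same backbone but a longer insert matched to Arthrobacter globiformis choline oxidase (codA). That insert differs in size from the first, so the two records do not obviously describe the same insert. The associated study examined enzyme functional annotations and misannotation in the EC 1.1.3.15 class, which suggests the plasmid was made to express and characterise this enzyme.
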