Features (pLannotate 1.2.2; 18 found; start..end, strand, type, name):
      1..19      +  promoter       T7 promoter: promoter for bacteriophage T7 RNA polymerase
     20..44      +  protein_bind   lac operator: The lac repressor binds to the lac operator to inhibit transcription in E. coli. This inhibition can be relieved by adding lactose or isopropyl-β-D-thiogalactopyranoside (IPTG). lac repressor encoded by lacI
     59..81      +  RBS            RBS: efficient ribosome binding site from bacteriophage T7 gene 10 (Olins and Rangwala, 1989)
   1307..1330    +  CDS            9xHis (fragment): 9xHis affinity tag
   1340..1389    +  CDS            SET1 (fragment): solubility-enhancement tag derived from T7 phage gene 10B
   1397..1444    +  terminator     T7 terminator: transcription terminator for bacteriophage T7 RNA polymerase
   1481..1909    +  rep_origin     f1 ori (sequence partly withheld): f1 bacteriophage origin of replication; arrow indicates direction of (+) strand synthesis
   1962..2066    +  promoter       AmpR promoter: bla
   2067..2927    +  CDS            AmpR: β-lactamase; bla; confers resistance to ampicillin, carbenicillin, and related antibiotics
   3098..3686    +  rep_origin     ori: high-copy-number ColE1/pMB1/pBR322/pUC origin of replication
   3872..4011    -  misc_feature   bom: basis of mobility region from pBR322
   4113..4304    -  CDS            rop: Rop protein, which maintains plasmids at low copy number; rop
   4321..4701    +  CDS            YPB1_ECOLX: Protein predicted: Swiss-Prot protein existence level 4. From Escherichia coli.
   4773..5064    -  CDS            TcR (fragment): tetracycline efflux protein; tet; confers resistance to tetracycline
   5079..5100    -  protein_bind   CAP binding site: CAP binding activates transcription in the presence of cAMP. E. coli catabolite activator protein
   5113..6195    -  CDS            lacI: lac repressor; lacI; The lac repressor binds to the lac operator to inhibit transcription in E. coli. This inhibition can be relieved by adding lactose or isopropyl-β-D-thiogalactopyranoside (IPTG).
   6196..6273    -  promoter       lacI promoter: lacI
   6281..6560    -  CDS            TcR (fragment): tetracycline efflux protein; tet; confers resistance to tetracycline
>Addgene plasmid #163291 | S2DJ52 | addgene full sequence | sequence record 354403 | Addgene NGS Result
TAATACGACTCACTATAGGGGAATTGTGAGCGGATAACAATTCCCCTCTAGAAATAATTTTGTTTAACTT
TAAGAAGGAGATATACATATGGACTTTCAAGTTATCATCATCGGCGGCGGTATTGTCGGCTTAGCTACAG
GTCTCAAAATTAAACAGCGCAATCCTAATATTAAGGTGGCCCTGCTCGAGAAGGAAGAGGAAGTCGCAAA
ACACCAGACGGGTAACAACTCGGGAGTGATCCACTCGGGCCTGTACTACAAGCCGGGCAGCTTAAAAGCG
AAGAATTGCATTGAAGGCTATCATGAACTCGTACGCTTTTGTGAGGAAGAGAATATTCCCTTTGAGCTGA
CCGGCAAGGTCGTGGTGGCGACCCGCAAGGAACAAGTGCCCTTGCTTAACTCGCTGCTTGAACGTGGTCT
GCAGAACGGTCTCAAAGGCACCCGCAGTATCACTCTCGATGAATTAAAGCATTTCGAGCCTTATTGCGCC
GGCGTAGCAGCTATCCATGTGCCGCAGACCGGGATTGTTGACTATAAGCTCGTGGCGGAAAAGTACGCCG
AGAAATTTCAAATCCTGGGCGGCCAGGTGTTTCTGGGCCACAAGGTCATTAAGGTCGAGACCCAGAACAC
TGCGTCTATTATTCATACCAGTAAGGGGAGCTTTTCAACCAACTTGCTGATCAATTGCGCAGGCTTATAC
TCTGACAAAGTTGCGCAAATGAACCAGAAAGAGAGTCTGGACGTCAAGATCATTCCGTTTCGCGGCGAGT
ACTATAAGATTAAGAAAGAACGTGAGTACTTAGTGAAGAATCTGATCTACCCTGTGCCGGATCCTAATTT
TCCATTTCTGGGCGTGCATTTCACCCGCATGATGAAAGGCGGCGTAGAAGCCGGCCCAAACGCTGTTCTC
GCCTTCAAACGTGAAGGATATAAGAAGTCCCAAGTAAATTTCTCTGAATTGGCCGAAACGCTGTCGTGGC
CAGGATTCCAAAAGGTTGCGTCCAAATATTGGAAAACGGGCATGGGTGAGCTGTTCCGCTCGTTTTCTAA
GAAAGCCTTCACGGATGCCTTAAAAGAACTCATCCCGGATATTCAGGAAAGCGATTTGATCGAAGGCGGT
GCCGGCGTGCGCGCACAAGCATGTGACCGCACCGGTGGGCTGTTGGATGATTTCTGCATTCGCGAAGATC
AGAATGCTATTCATGTTCTCAACGCCCCGTCGCCAGCGGCGACCTCTTCGTTGAGCATCGGCGGCACTGT
ATGCGAATGGGCGCTTAAACGTTTCGCGGCCGCACTCGAGCATCATCACCATCACCACCACCACCACCAC
TGAGATCCGGCTGCTAACAAAGCCCGAAAGGAAGCTGAGTTGGCTGCTGCCACCGCTGAGCAATAACTAG
CATAACCCCTTGGGGCCTCTAAACGGGTCTTGAGGGGTTTTTTGCTGAAAGGAGGAACTATATCCGGATT
GGCGAATGGG
[124 nt withheld, positions 1481-1604]
C
[91 nt withheld, positions 1606-1696]
A
[49 nt withheld, positions 1698-1746]
CCTTTGACGTTGGAGTCCACGTTCTTT
[37 nt withheld, positions 1774-1810]
ACCCTATCTCGGTCTATTCTTTTGATTTATAAGGGATTTTGCCGATTTCGGCCTATTGGTTAAAAAATGA
GCTGATTTAACAAAAATTTAACGCGAATTTTAACAAAATATTAACGCTTACAATTTAGGTGGCACTTTTC
GGGGAAATGTGCGCGGAACCCCTATTTGTTTATTTTTCTAAATACATTCAAATATGTATCCGCTCATGAG
ACAATAACCCTGATAAATGCTTCAATAATATTGAAAAAGGAAGAGTATGAGTATTCAACATTTCCGTGTC
GCCCTTATTCCCTTTTTTGCGGCATTTTGCCTTCCTGTTTTTGCTCACCCAGAAACGCTGGTGAAAGTAA
AAGATGCTGAAGATCAGTTGGGTGCACGAGTGGGTTACATCGAACTGGATCTCAACAGCGGTAAGATCCT
TGAGAGTTTTCGCCCCGAAGAACGTTTTCCAATGATGAGCACTTTTAAAGTTCTGCTATGTGGCGCGGTA
TTATCCCGTATTGACGCCGGGCAAGAGCAACTCGGTCGCCGCATACACTATTCTCAGAATGACTTGGTTG
AGTACTCACCAGTCACAGAAAAGCATCTTACGGATGGCATGACAGTAAGAGAATTATGCAGTGCTGCCAT
AACCATGAGTGATAACACTGCGGCCAACTTACTTCTGACAACGATCGGAGGACCGAAGGAGCTAACCGCT
TTTTTGCACAACATGGGGGATCATGTAACTCGCCTTGATCGTTGGGAACCGGAGCTGAATGAAGCCATAC
CAAACGACGAGCGTGACACCACGATGCCTGCAGCAATGGCAACAACGTTGCGCAAACTATTAACTGGCGA
ACTACTTACTCTAGCTTCCCGGCAACAATTAATAGACTGGATGGAGGCGGATAAAGTTGCAGGACCACTT
CTGCGCTCGGCCCTTCCGGCTGGCTGGTTTATTGCTGATAAATCTGGAGCCGGTGAGCGTGGGTCTCGCG
GTATCATTGCAGCACTGGGGCCAGATGGTAAGCCCTCCCGTATCGTAGTTATCTACACGACGGGGAGTCA
GGCAACTATGGATGAACGAAATAGACAGATCGCTGAGATAGGTGCCTCACTGATTAAGCATTGGTAACTG
TCAGACCAAGTTTACTCATATATACTTTAGATTGATTTAAAACTTCATTTTTAATTTAAAAGGATCTAGG
TGAAGATCCTTTTTGATAATCTCATGACCAAAATCCCTTAACGTGAGTTTTCGTTCCACTGAGCGTCAGA
CCCCGTAGAAAAGATCAAAGGATCTTCTTGAGATCCTTTTTTTCTGCGCGTAATCTGCTGCTTGCAAACA
AAAAAACCACCGCTACCAGCGGTGGTTTGTTTGCCGGATCAAGAGCTACCAACTCTTTTTCCGAAGGTAA
CTGGCTTCAGCAGAGCGCAGATACCAAATACTGTCCTTCTAGTGTAGCCGTAGTTAGGCCACCACTTCAA
GAACTCTGTAGCACCGCCTACATACCTCGCTCTGCTAATCCTGTTACCAGTGGCTGCTGCCAGTGGCGAT
AAGTCGTGTCTTACCGGGTTGGACTCAAGACGATAGTTACCGGATAAGGCGCAGCGGTCGGGCTGAACGG
GGGGTTCGTGCACACAGCCCAGCTTGGAGCGAACGACCTACACCGAACTGAGATACCTACAGCGTGAGCT
ATGAGAAAGCGCCACGCTTCCCGAAGGGAGAAAGGCGGACAGGTATCCGGTAAGCGGCAGGGTCGGAACA
GGAGAGCGCACGAGGGAGCTTCCAGGGGGAAACGCCTGGTATCTTTATAGTCCTGTCGGGTTTCGCCACC
TCTGACTTGAGCGTCGATTTTTGTGATGCTCGTCAGGGGGGCGGAGCCTATGGAAAAACGCCAGCAACGC
GGCCTTTTTACGGTTCCTGGCCTTTTGCTGGCCTTTTGCTCACATGTTCTTTCCTGCGTTATCCCCTGAT
TCTGTGGATAACCGTATTACCGCCTTTGAGTGAGCTGATACCGCTCGCCGCAGCCGAACGACCGAGCGCA
GCGAGTCAGTGAGCGAGGAAGCGGAAGAGCGCCTGATGCGGTATTTTCTCCTTACGCATCTGTGCGGTAT
TTCACACCGCAATGGTGCACTCTCAGTACAATCTGCTCTGATGCCGCATAGTTAAGCCAGTATACACTCC
GCTATCGCTACGTGACTGGGTCATGGCTGCGCCCCGACACCCGCCAACACCCGCTGACGCGCCCTGACGG
GCTTGTCTGCTCCCGGCATCCGCTTACAGACAAGCTGTGACCGTCTCCGGGAGCTGCATGTGTCAGAGGT
TTTCACCGTCATCACCGAAACGCGCGAGGCAGCTGCGGTAAAGCTCATCAGCGTGGTCGTGAAGCGATTC
ACAGATGTCTGCCTGTTCATCCGCGTCCAGCTCGTTGAGTTTCTCCAGAAGCGTTAATGTCTGGCTTCTG
ATAAAGCGGGCCATGTTAAGGGCGGTTTTTTCCTGTTTGGTCACTGATGCCTCCGTGTAAGGGGGATTTC
TGTTCATGGGGGTAATGATACCGATGAAACGAGAGAGGATGCTCACGATACGGGTTACTGATGATGAACA
TGCCCGGTTACTGGAACGTTGTGAGGGTAAACAACTGGCGGTATGGATGCGGCGGGACCAGAGAAAAATC
ACTCAGGGTCAATGCCAGCGCTTCGTTAATACAGATGTAGGTGTTCCACAGGGTAGCCAGCAGCATCCTG
CGATGCAGATCCGGAACATAATGGTGCAGGGCGCTGACTTCCGCGTTTCCAGACTTTACGAAACACGGAA
ACCGAAGACCATTCATGTTGTTGCTCAGGTCGCAGACGTTTTGCAGCAGCAGTCGCTTCACGTTCGCTCG
CGTATCGGTGATTCATTCTGCTAACCAGTAAGGCAACCCCGCCAGCCTAGCCGGGTCCTCAACGACAGGA
GCACGATCATGCGCACCCGTGGGGCCGCCATGCCGGCGATAATGGCCTGCTTCTCGCCGAAACGTTTGGT
GGCGGGACCAGTGACGAAGGCTTGAGCGAGGGCGTGCAAGATTCCGAATACCGCAAGCGACAGGCCGATC
ATCGTCGCGCTCCAGCGAAAGCGGTCCTCGCCGAAAATGACCCAGAGCGCTGCCGGCACCTGTCCTACGA
GTTGCATGATAAAGAAGACAGTCATAAGTGCGGCGACGATAGTCATGCCCCGCGCCCACCGGAAGGAGCT
GACTGGGTTGAAGGCTCTCAAGGGCATCGGTCGAGATCCCGGTGCCTAATGAGTGAGCTAACTTACATTA
ATTGCGTTGCGCTCACTGCCCGCTTTCCAGTCGGGAAACCTGTCGTGCCAGCTGCATTAATGAATCGGCC
AACGCGCGGGGAGAGGCGGTTTGCGTATTGGGCGCCAGGGTGGTTTTTCTTTTCACCAGTGAGACGGGCA
ACAGCTGATTGCCCTTCACCGCCTGGCCCTGAGAGAGTTGCAGCAAGCGGTCCACGCTGGTTTGCCCCAG
CAGGCGAAAATCCTGTTTGATGGTGGTTAACGGCGGGATATAACATGAGCTGTCTTCGGTATCGTCGTAT
CCCACTACCGAGATATCCGCACCAACGCGCAGCCCGGACTCGGTAATGGCGCGCATTGCGCCCAGCGCCA
TCTGATCGTTGGCAACCAGCATCGCAGTGGGAACGATGCCCTCATTCAGCATTTGCATGGTTTGTTGAAA
ACCGGACATGGCACTCCAGTCGCCTTCCCGTTCCGCTATCGGCTGAATTTGATTGCGAGTGAGATATTTA
TGCCAGCCAGCCAGACGCAGACGCGCCGAGACAGAACTTAATGGGCCCGCTAACAGCGCGATTTGCTGGT
GACCCAATGCGACCAGATGCTCCACGCCCAGTCGCGTACCGTCTTCATGGGAGAAAATAATACTGTTGAT
GGGTGTCTGGTCAGAGACATCAAGAAATAACGCCGGAACATTAGTGCAGGCAGCTTCCACAGCAATGGCA
TCCTGGTCATCCAGCGGATAGTTAATGATCAGCCCACTGACGCGTTGCGCGAGAAGATTGTGCACCGCCG
CTTTACAGGCTTCGACGCCGCTTCGTTCTACCATCGACACCACCACGCTGGCACCCAGTTGATCGGCGCG
AGATTTAATCGCCGCGACAATTTGCGACGGCGCGTGCAGGGCCAGACTGGAGGTGGCAACGCCAATCAGC
AACGACTGTTTGCCCGCCAGTTGTTGTGCCACGCGGTTGGGAATGTAATTCAGCTCCGCCATCGCCGCTT
CCACTTTTTCCCGCGTTTTCGCAGAAACGTGGCTGGCCTGGTTCACCACGCGGGAAACGGTCTGATAAGA
GACACCGGCATACTCTGCGACATCGTATAACGTTACTGGTTTCACATTCACCACCCTGAATTGACTCTCT
TCCGGGCGCTATCATGCCATACCGCGAAAGGTTTTGCGCCATTCGATGGTGTCCGGGATCTCGACGCTCT
CCCTTATGCGACTCCTGCATTAGGAAGCAGCCCAGTAGTAGGTTGAGGCCGTTGAGCACCGCCGCCGCAA
GGAATGGTGCATGCAAGGAGATGGCGCCCAACAGTCCCCCGGCCACGGGGCCTGCCACCATACCCACGCC
GAAACAAGCGCTCATGAGCCCGAAGTGGCGAGCCCGATCTTCCCCATCGGTGATGTCGGCGATATAGGCG
CCAGCAACCGCACCTGTGGCGCCGGTGATGCCGGCCACGATGCGTCCGGCGTAGAGGATCGAGATCTCGA
TCCCGCGAAAT
