Features (pLannotate 1.2.2; 19 found; start..end, strand, type, name):
   1008..1085    -  promoter       lacI promoter: lacI
   1093..1372    -  CDS            TcR (fragment): tetracycline efflux protein; tet; confers resistance to tetracycline
   1394..1412    +  promoter       T7 promoter: promoter for bacteriophage T7 RNA polymerase
   1413..1437    +  protein_bind   lac operator: The lac repressor binds to the lac operator to inhibit transcription in E. coli. This inhibition can be relieved by adding lactose or isopropyl-β-D-thiogalactopyranoside (IPTG). lac repressor encoded by lacI
   1452..1474    +  RBS            RBS: efficient ribosome binding site from bacteriophage T7 gene 10 (Olins and Rangwala, 1989)
   1482..3131    +  CDS            codA: CHOX_ARTGO - Experimental evidence at protein level: Swiss-Prot protein existence level 1. Catalyzes the two-step oxidative conversion of choline to glycine-betaine with betaine aldehyde as an intermediate. Glycine- betaine accumulates to high levels in the cytoplasm of cells to prevent dehydration and plasmolysis in adverse hyperosmotic environments. Accepts either choline or the reaction intermediate betaine-aldehyde as substrate. From Arthrobacter globiformis.
   3147..3173    +  CDS            9xHis: 9xHis affinity tag
   3186..3235    +  CDS            SET1 (fragment): solubility-enhancement tag derived from T7 phage gene 10B
   3243..3290    +  terminator     T7 terminator: transcription terminator for bacteriophage T7 RNA polymerase
   3327..3755    +  rep_origin     f1 ori (sequence partly withheld): f1 bacteriophage origin of replication; arrow indicates direction of (+) strand synthesis
   3808..3912    +  promoter       AmpR promoter: bla
   3913..4773    +  CDS            AmpR: β-lactamase; bla; confers resistance to ampicillin, carbenicillin, and related antibiotics
   4944..5532    +  rep_origin     ori: high-copy-number ColE1/pMB1/pBR322/pUC origin of replication
   5718..5857    -  misc_feature   bom: basis of mobility region from pBR322
   5959..6150    -  CDS            rop: Rop protein, which maintains plasmids at low copy number; rop
   6167..6547    +  CDS            YPB1_ECOLX: Protein predicted: Swiss-Prot protein existence level 4. From Escherichia coli.
   6619..6910    -  CDS            TcR (fragment): tetracycline efflux protein; tet; confers resistance to tetracycline
   6925..6946    -  protein_bind   CAP binding site: CAP binding activates transcription in the presence of cAMP. E. coli catabolite activator protein
   6959..1007    -  CDS            lacI (across the origin): lac repressor; lacI; The lac repressor binds to the lac operator to inhibit transcription in E. coli. This inhibition can be relieved by adding lactose or isopropyl-β-D-thiogalactopyranoside (IPTG).
>Addgene plasmid #163291 | S2DJ52 Sequencing Result | analyzer sequence | sequence record 348038
GTTTGCGTATTGGGCGCCAGGGTGGTTTTTCTTTTCACCAGTGAGACGGGCAACAGCTGATTGCCCTTCA
CCGCCTGGCCCTGAGAGAGTTGCAGCAAGCGGTCCACGCTGGTTTGCCCCAGCAGGCGAAAATCCTGTTT
GATGGTGGTTAACGGCGGGATATAACATGAGCTGTCTTCGGTATCATCGTATCCCACTACCGAGATATCC
GCACCAACGCGCAGCCCGGACTCGGTAATGGCGCGCATTGCGCCCAGCGCCATCTGATCGTTGGCAACCA
GCATCGCAGTGGGAACGATGCCCTCATTCAGCATTTGCATGGTTTGTTGAAAACCGGACATGGCACTCCA
GTCGCCTTCCCGTTCCGCTATCGGCTGAATTTGATTGCGAGTGAGATATTTATGCCAGCCAGCCAGACGC
AGACGCGCCGAGACAGAACTTAATGGGCCCGCTAACAGCGCGATTTGCTGGTGACCCAATGCGACCAGAT
GCTCCACGCCCAGTCGCGTACCGTCTTCATGGGAGAAAATAATACTGTTGATGGGTGTCTGGTCAGAGAC
ATCAAGAAATAACGCCGGAACATTAGTGCAGGCAGCTTCCACAGCAATGGCATCCTGGTCATCCAGCGGA
TAGTTAATGATCAGCCCACTGACGCGTTGCGCGAGAAGATTGTGCACCGCCGCTTTACAGGCTTCGACGC
CGCTTCGTTCTACCATCGACACCACCACGCTGGCACCCAGTTGATCGGCGCGAGATTTAATCGCCGCGAC
AATTTGCGACGGCGCGTGCAGGGCCAGACTGGAGGTGGCAACGCCAATCAGCAACGACTGTTTGCCCGCC
AGTTGTTGTGCCACGCGGTTGGGAATGTAATTCAGCTCCGCCATCGCCGCTTCCACTTTTTCCCGCGTTT
TCGCAGAAACGTGGCTGGCCTGGTTCACCACGCGGGAAACGGTCTGATAAGAGACACCGGCATACTCTGC
GACATCGTATAACGTTACTGGTTTCACATTCACCACCCTGAATTGACTCTCTTCCGGGCGCTATCATGCC
ATACCGCGAAAGGTTTTGCGCCATTCGATGGTGTCCGGGATCTCGACGCTCTCCCTTATGCGACTCCTGC
ATTAGGAAGCAGCCCAGTAGTAGGTTGAGGCCGTTGAGCACCGCCGCCGCAAGGAATGGTGCATGCAAGG
AGATGGCGCCCAACAGTCCCCCGGCCACGGGGCCTGCCACCATACCCACGCCGAAACAAGCGCTCATGAG
CCCGAAGTGGCGAGCCCGATCTTCCCCATCGGTGATGTCGGCGATATAGGCGCCAGCAACCGCACCTGTG
GCGCCGGTGATGCCGGCCACGATGCGTCCGGCGTAGAGGATCGAGATCTCGATCCCGCGAAATTAATACG
ACTCACTATAGGGGAATTGTGAGCGGATAACAATTCCCCTCTAGAAATAATTTTGTTTAACTTTAAGAAG
GAGATATACATATGCATACTGACAATATTGAGGACCTCAGTGAAAGAGGATTTGATTACGTCATAATCGG
TGGCGGCTCTGCCGGAGCTGCTGTCGCAGCAAGGTTGTCCGAGGATCCTGCTGTTACTGTTGCCTTGGTA
GAAGCTGGCCCTGACGATAGGAACTTACCCGAGATACTCCAATTGGACAGATGGATGGAGTTACTAGAAT
CCGGGTACGACTGGGACTACCCCGTCGAACCGCAGGAAAATGGTAACTCTTTCATGAGACATGCTAGAGC
TAAGGTAATGGGTGGATGCTCTTCACACAATTCCTGCATCGCATTTTGGGCTCCTCGTGAGGACTTGGAC
GAGTGGGAGTCGAAGTATGGCGCAACCGGTTGGAATGCAGATGCTGCATGGCCTCTTTACCAGCGTCTTG
AATCCAATGAAGACGCAGGGCCAGATGCTCCACACCATGGAGACTCAGGTCCAGTGCATTTGATGAATGT
TCCCCCAAATGATCCTGCCGGTGTTGCATTGTTGGATGCCTGCGAACAGGTCGGTATACCTAGGACTAAA
TTTAACGATGGAACAACTGTCATTAACGGTGCCAACTTCTTCCAAATCAATCGTAGAAGTGATGGAACGA
GATCTTCTTCCTCTGTTTCGTACATTCATCCCATTGTGGATAGAGAGAACTTCACGCTTCTTACAGGCCT
GAGGGCTAGACAATTGGTCTTCGACGCCGAAAAGAGATGCACCGGGGTTGATGTGGTCGACTCCGCCTTC
GGTAGGACGCACAGGTTGAGTGCACACAGGGAAGTCATTCTCAGTACTGGTGCTATTGACTCACCTACAT
TACTAATGTTATCTGGTATTGGTCCTGCAGCTCATCTGGAACAACATGGAATCGAGGTTCTAGTAGACTC
CCCAGGAGTGGGAGAGCATCTTCAGGATCATCCCGAAGGTGTCGTACAGTTTGAGGCTATGCAGCCCATG
GTGCAGGCTAGCACACAATGGTGGGAGATCGGTATTTTCACACCTACAGAAGAAGGTCTGGATCGTCCTG
ATTTAATGATGCACTACGGTAGTGTCCCATTCGATATGAACACTCTGAGATATGGTTATCCCACTACAGA
AAATGGATTCTCTTTGACGCCAAACGTTACTCACGCTAGATCTAGGGGTACAGTTAGATTGAGAAGTAGA
GATTTCCGAGATAAGCCTATGGTTGATCCTAGATACTTTACTGATCCCGATGGTCACGATATGAGAGTCA
TGGTTGCCGGTATTAGAAAAGCTAGGGAAATCGCTGGTCAGCCCGCCATGGCTGAGTGGACAGGTAGAGA
ATTGTCCCCGGGAATTGAAGCTCAGACAGACGAGGAATTACAAGATTACATCCGTAAAACACATAACACA
GTTTACCACCCCGTGGGAACTGTCAGAATGGGGCCCGTTGACGACGACATGTCTCCTTTGGATCCTGAAC
TGAGAGTTAAAGGTGTGACCGGCCTACGTGTAGCTGATGCTTCAGTGATGCCAGAACACGTGACCGTCAA
CCCTAACATTACCGTCATGATGATCGGCGAAAGGTGTGCAGATTTAATTAAAGCAGACTTGAGTGCATCA
CGTACTGAAGAAACAACAACTGCCGAAGCAGACTTTTCGTTGTCACTGGCCGCCGCTGCCCTTGAGCACC
ACCATCACCACCACCACCACCACCACTGAGATCCGGCTGCTAACAAAGCCCGAAAGGAAGCTGAGTTGGC
TGCTGCCACCGCTGAGCAATAACTAGCATAACCCCTTGGGGCCTCTAAACGGGTCTTGAGGGGTTTTTTG
CTGAAAGGAGGAACTATATCCGGATTGGCGAATGGG
[124 nt withheld, positions 3327-3450]
C
[91 nt withheld, positions 3452-3542]
A
[49 nt withheld, positions 3544-3592]
CCTTTGACGTTGGAGTCCACGTTCTTT
[37 nt withheld, positions 3620-3656]
ACCCTATCTCGGTCTATTCTTTTGATTTATAAGGGATTTTGCCGATTTCGGCCTATTGGTTAAAAAATGA
GCTGATTTAACAAAAATTTAACGCGAATTTTAACAAAATATTAACGCTTACAATTTAGGTGGCACTTTTC
GGGGAAATGTGCGCGGAACCCCTATTTGTTTATTTTTCTAAATACATTCAAATATGTATCCGCTCATGAG
ACAATAACCCTGATAAATGCTTCAATAATATTGAAAAAGGAAGAGTATGAGTATTCAACATTTCCGTGTC
GCCCTTATTCCCTTTTTTGCGGCATTTTGCCTTCCTGTTTTTGCTCACCCAGAAACGCTGGTGAAAGTAA
AAGATGCTGAAGATCAGTTGGGTGCACGAGTGGGTTACATCGAACTGGATCTCAACAGCGGTAAGATCCT
TGAGAGTTTTCGCCCCGAAGAACGTTTTCCAATGATGAGCACTTTTAAAGTTCTGCTATGTGGCGCGGTA
TTATCCCGTATTGACGCCGGGCAAGAGCAACTCGGTCGCCGCATACACTATTCTCAGAATGACTTGGTTG
AGTACTCACCAGTCACAGAAAAGCATCTTACGGATGGCATGACAGTAAGAGAATTATGCAGTGCTGCCAT
AACCATGAGTGATAACACTGCGGCCAACTTACTTCTGACAACGATCGGAGGACCGAAGGAGCTAACCGCT
TTTTTGCACAACATGGGGGATCATGTAACTCGCCTTGATCGTTGGGAACCGGAGCTGAATGAAGCCATAC
CAAACGACGAGCGTGACACCACGATGCCTGCAGCAATGGCAACAACGTTGCGCAAACTATTAACTGGCGA
ACTACTTACTCTAGCTTCCCGGCAACAATTAATAGACTGGATGGAGGCGGATAAAGTTGCAGGACCACTT
CTGCGCTCGGCCCTTCCGGCTGGCTGGTTTATTGCTGATAAATCTGGAGCCGGTGAGCGTGGGTCTCGCG
GTATCATTGCAGCACTGGGGCCAGATGGTAAGCCCTCCCGTATCGTAGTTATCTACACGACGGGGAGTCA
GGCAACTATGGATGAACGAAATAGACAGATCGCTGAGATAGGTGCCTCACTGATTAAGCATTGGTAACTG
TCAGACCAAGTTTACTCATATATACTTTAGATTGATTTAAAACTTCATTTTTAATTTAAAAGGATCTAGG
TGAAGATCCTTTTTGATAATCTCATGACCAAAATCCCTTAACGTGAGTTTTCGTTCCACTGAGCGTCAGA
CCCCGTAGAAAAGATCAAAGGATCTTCTTGAGATCCTTTTTTTCTGCGCGTAATCTGCTGCTTGCAAACA
AAAAAACCACCGCTACCAGCGGTGGTTTGTTTGCCGGATCAAGAGCTACCAACTCTTTTTCCGAAGGTAA
CTGGCTTCAGCAGAGCGCAGATACCAAATACTGTCCTTCTAGTGTAGCCGTAGTTAGGCCACCACTTCAA
GAACTCTGTAGCACCGCCTACATACCTCGCTCTGCTAATCCTGTTACCAGTGGCTGCTGCCAGTGGCGAT
AAGTCGTGTCTTACCGGGTTGGACTCAAGACGATAGTTACCGGATAAGGCGCAGCGGTCGGGCTGAACGG
GGGGTTCGTGCACACAGCCCAGCTTGGAGCGAACGACCTACACCGAACTGAGATACCTACAGCGTGAGCT
ATGAGAAAGCGCCACGCTTCCCGAAGGGAGAAAGGCGGACAGGTATCCGGTAAGCGGCAGGGTCGGAACA
GGAGAGCGCACGAGGGAGCTTCCAGGGGGAAACGCCTGGTATCTTTATAGTCCTGTCGGGTTTCGCCACC
TCTGACTTGAGCGTCGATTTTTGTGATGCTCGTCAGGGGGGCGGAGCCTATGGAAAAACGCCAGCAACGC
GGCCTTTTTACGGTTCCTGGCCTTTTGCTGGCCTTTTGCTCACATGTTCTTTCCTGCGTTATCCCCTGAT
TCTGTGGATAACCGTATTACCGCCTTTGAGTGAGCTGATACCGCTCGCCGCAGCCGAACGACCGAGCGCA
GCGAGTCAGTGAGCGAGGAAGCGGAAGAGCGCCTGATGCGGTATTTTCTCCTTACGCATCTGTGCGGTAT
TTCACACCGCAATGGTGCACTCTCAGTACAATCTGCTCTGATGCCGCATAGTTAAGCCAGTATACACTCC
GCTATCGCTACGTGACTGGGTCATGGCTGCGCCCCGACACCCGCCAACACCCGCTGACGCGCCCTGACGG
GCTTGTCTGCTCCCGGCATCCGCTTACAGACAAGCTGTGACCGTCTCCGGGAGCTGCATGTGTCAGAGGT
TTTCACCGTCATCACCGAAACGCGCGAGGCAGCTGCGGTAAAGCTCATCAGCGTGGTCGTGAAGCGATTC
ACAGATGTCTGCCTGTTCATCCGCGTCCAGCTCGTTGAGTTTCTCCAGAAGCGTTAATGTCTGGCTTCTG
ATAAAGCGGGCCATGTTAAGGGCGGTTTTTTCCTGTTTGGTCACTGATGCCTCCGTGTAAGGGGGATTTC
TGTTCATGGGGGTAATGATACCGATGAAACGAGAGAGGATGCTCACGATACGGGTTACTGATGATGAACA
TGCCCGGTTACTGGAACGTTGTGAGGGTAAACAACTGGCGGTATGGATGCGGCGGGACCAGAGAAAAATC
ACTCAGGGTCAATGCCAGCGCTTCGTTAATACAGATGTAGGTGTTCCACAGGGTAGCCAGCAGCATCCTG
CGATGCAGATCCGGAACATAATGGTGCAGGGCGCTGACTTCCGCGTTTCCAGACTTTACGAAACACGGAA
ACCGAAGACCATTCATGTTGTTGCTCAGGTCGCAGACGTTTTGCAGCAGCAGTCGCTTCACGTTCGCTCG
CGTATCGGTGATTCATTCTGCTAACCAGTAAGGCAACCCCGCCAGCCTAGCCGGGTCCTCAACGACAGGA
GCACGATCATGCGCACCCGTGGGGCCGCCATGCCGGCGATAATGGCCTGCTTCTCGCCGAAACGTTTGGT
GGCGGGACCAGTGACGAAGGCTTGAGCGAGGGCGTGCAAGATTCCGAATACCGCAAGCGACAGGCCGATC
ATCGTCGCGCTCCAGCGAAAGCGGTCCTCGCCGAAAATGACCCAGAGCGCTGCCGGCACCTGTCCTACGA
GTTGCATGATAAAGAAGACAGTCATAAGTGCGGCGACGATAGTCATGCCCCGCGCCCACCGGAAGGAGCT
GACTGGGTTGAAGGCTCTCAAGGGCATCGGTCGAGATCCCGGTGCCTAATGAGTGAGCTAACTTACATTA
ATTGCGTTGCGCTCACTGCCCGCTTTCCAGTCGGGAAACCTGTCGTGCCAGCTGCATTAATGAATCGGCC
AACGCGCGGGGAGAGGCG
