>Addgene plasmid #163291 | S2DJ52 | depositor partial sequence | sequence record 316456 | insert gene sequence
ATGGACTTTCAAGTTATCATCATCGGCGGCGGTATTGTCGGCTTAGCTACAGGTCTCAAAATTAAACAGC
GCAATCCTAATATTAAGGTGGCCCTGCTCGAGAAGGAAGAGGAAGTCGCAAAACACCAGACGGGTAACAA
CTCGGGAGTGATCCACTCGGGCCTGTACTACAAGCCGGGCAGCTTAAAAGCGAAGAATTGCATTGAAGGC
TATCATGAACTCGTACGCTTTTGTGAGGAAGAGAATATTCCCTTTGAGCTGACCGGCAAGGTCGTGGTGG
CGACCCGCAAGGAACAAGTGCCCTTGCTTAACTCGCTGCTTGAACGTGGTCTGCAGAACGGTCTCAAAGG
CACCCGCAGTATCACTCTCGATGAATTAAAGCATTTCGAGCCTTATTGCGCCGGCGTAGCAGCTATCCAT
GTGCCGCAGACCGGGATTGTTGACTATAAGCTCGTGGCGGAAAAGTACGCCGAGAAATTTCAAATCCTGG
GCGGCCAGGTGTTTCTGGGCCACAAGGTCATTAAGGTCGAGACCCAGAACACTGCGTCTATTATTCATAC
CAGTAAGGGGAGCTTTTCAACCAACTTGCTGATCAATTGCGCAGGCTTATACTCTGACAAAGTTGCGCAA
ATGAACCAGAAAGAGAGTCTGGACGTCAAGATCATTCCGTTTCGCGGCGAGTACTATAAGATTAAGAAAG
AACGTGAGTACTTAGTGAAGAATCTGATCTACCCTGTGCCGGATCCTAATTTTCCATTTCTGGGCGTGCA
TTTCACCCGCATGATGAAAGGCGGCGTAGAAGCCGGCCCAAACGCTGTTCTCGCCTTCAAACGTGAAGGA
TATAAGAAGTCCCAAGTAAATTTCTCTGAATTGGCCGAAACGCTGTCGTGGCCAGGATTCCAAAAGGTTG
CGTCCAAATATTGGAAAACGGGCATGGGTGAGCTGTTCCGCTCGTTTTCTAAGAAAGCCTTCACGGATGC
CTTAAAAGAACTCATCCCGGATATTCAGGAAAGCGATTTGATCGAAGGCGGTGCCGGCGTGCGCGCACAA
GCATGTGACCGCACCGGTGGGCTGTTGGATGATTTCTGCATTCGCGAAGATCAGAATGCTATTCATGTTC
TCAACGCCCCGTCGCCAGCGGCGACCTCTTCGTTGAGCATCGGCGGCACTGTATGCGAATGGGCGCTTAA
ACGTTTCGCGGCCGCACTCGAGCATCATCACCAT
